LOCUS       Exported 10959 bp ds-DNA circular SYN 12-MAY-2021
DEFINITION  Expresses Cas9 and contains guide RNA expression cassette with
            BclI-SwaI cloning sites for guide sequence cloning; Contains KanMx4
            marker for yeast transformation..
ACCESSION   .
VERSION     .
KEYWORDS    pML104-KanMx4
SOURCE      synthetic DNA construct
  ORGANISM  synthetic DNA construct
REFERENCE   1 (bases 1 to 10959)
  TITLE     Patricia Wittkopp yeast CRISPR plasmids
  JOURNAL   Unpublished
REFERENCE   2 (bases 1 to 10959)
  AUTHORS   .
  TITLE     Direct Submission
  JOURNAL   Exported May 12, 2021 from SnapGene Server 1.1.58
            http://www.snapgene.com
FEATURES             Location/Qualifiers
     source          1..10959
                     /organism="synthetic DNA construct"
                     /mol_type="other DNA"
     primer_bind     41..59
                     /label=pBRforEco
                     /note="pBR322 vectors, upsteam of EcoRI site, forward
                     primer"
     primer_bind     complement(97..119)
                     /label=pGEX 3'
                     /note="pGEX vectors, reverse primer"
     primer_bind     219..238
                     /label=pRS-marker
                     /note="pRS vectors, use to sequence yeast selectable
                     marker"
     gene            427..1783
                     /label=kanMX
                     /note="yeast selectable marker conferring kanamycin
                     resistance (Wach et al., 1994)"
     promoter        427..770
                     /label=TEF promoter
                     /note="Ashbya gossypii TEF promoter"
     CDS             771..1580
                     /codon_start=1
                     /gene="aph(3')-Ia"
                     /product="aminoglycoside phosphotransferase"
                     /label=KanR
                     /note="confers resistance to kanamycin"
                     /translation="MGKEKTHVSRPRLNSNMDADLYGYKWARDNVGQSGATIYRLYGKP
                     DAPELFLKHGKGSVANDVTDEMVRLNWLTEFMPLPTIKHFIRTPDDAWLLTTAIPGKTA
                     FQVLEEYPDSGENIVDALAVFLRRLHSIPVCNCPFNSDRVFRLAQAQSRMNNGLVDASD
                     FDDERNGWPVEQVWKEMHKLLPFSPDSVVTHGDFSLDNLIFDEGKLIGCIDVGRVGIAD
                     RYQDLAILWNCLGEFSPSLQKRLFQKYGIDNPDMNKLQFHLMLDEFF"
     primer_bind     complement(838..857)
                     /label=Kan-R
                     /note="Kanamycin resistance gene, reverse primer"
     terminator      1586..1783
                     /label=TEF terminator
                     /note="Ashbya gossypii TEF terminator"
     promoter        1858..2524
                     /gene="S. cerevisiae TDH3"
                     /label=GAP promoter
                     /note="promoter for glyceraldehyde-3-phosphate
                     dehydrogenase"
     primer_bind     2394..2417
                     /label=GPDpro-F
                     /note="S. cerevisiae GPD promoter, forward primer"
     regulatory      2553..2562
                     /regulatory_class="other"
                     /note="vertebrate consensus sequence for strong initiation
                     of translation (Kozak, 1987)"
     CDS             2559..4277
                     /codon_start=1
                     /product="N-terminal portion of Streptococcus pyogenes Cas9
                     (Zetsche et al., 2015)"
                     /label=Cas9(N)
                     /translation="MDKKYSIGLDIGTNSVGWAVITDEYKVPSKKFKVLGNTDRHSIKK
                     NLIGALLFDSGETAEATRLKRTARRRYTRRKNRICYLQEIFSNEMAKVDDSFFHRLEES
                     FLVEEDKKHERHPIFGNIVDEVAYHEKYPTIYHLRKKLVDSTDKADLRLIYLALAHMIK
                     FRGHFLIEGDLNPDNSDVDKLFIQLVQTYNQLFEENPINASGVDAKAILSARLSKSRRL
                     ENLIAQLPGEKKNGLFGNLIALSLGLTPNFKSNFDLAEDAKLQLSKDTYDDDLDNLLAQ
                     IGDQYADLFLAAKNLSDAILLSDILRVNTEITKAPLSASMIKRYDEHHQDLTLLKALVR
                     QQLPEKYKEIFFDQSKNGYAGYIDGGASQEEFYKFIKPILEKMDGTEELLVKLNREDLL
                     RKQRTFDNGSIPHQIHLGELHAILRRQEDFYPFLKDNREKIEKILTFRIPYYVGPLARG
                     NSRFAWMTRKSEETITPWNFEEVVDKGASAQSFIERMTNFDKNLPNEKVLPKHSLLYEY
                     FTVYNELTKVKYVTEGMRKPAFLSGEQKKAIVDLLFKTNRKVTVKQLKEDYFKKIE"
     CDS             6672..6692
                     /codon_start=1
                     /product="nuclear localization signal of SV40 (simian virus
                     40) large T antigen"
                     /label=SV40 NLS
                     /translation="PKKKRKV"
     terminator      6720..6907
                     /gene="S. cerevisiae ADH1"
                     /label=ADH1 terminator
                     /note="transcription terminator for the S. cerevisiae
                     alcohol dehydrogenase 1 (ADH1) gene"
     primer_bind     complement(6775..6799)
                     /label=pHybLex-R
                     /note="ADH terminator, reverse primer"
     terminator      7025..7044
                     /label=SUP4 terminator
                     /note="transcription terminator for the S. cerevisiae SUP4
                     tRNA gene"
     promoter        complement(7126..7394)
                     /label=SNR52 promoter
                     /note="promoter for the S. cerevisiae small nucleolar RNA
                     gene SNR52"
     primer_bind     complement(7425..7445)
                     /label=T3
                     /note="T3 promoter, forward primer"
     promoter        complement(7425..7443)
                     /label=T3 promoter
                     /note="promoter for bacteriophage T3 RNA polymerase"
     primer_bind     complement(7464..7480)
                     /label=M13 rev
                     /note="common sequencing primer, one of multiple similar
                     variants"
     primer_bind     complement(7464..7480)
                     /label=M13 Reverse
                     /note="In lacZ gene. Also called M13-rev"
     primer_bind     complement(7477..7499)
                     /label=M13/pUC Reverse
                     /note="In lacZ gene"
     protein_bind    7488..7504
                     /label=lac operator
                     /bound_moiety="lac repressor encoded by lacI"
                     /note="The lac repressor binds to the lac operator to
                     inhibit transcription in E. coli. This inhibition can be
                     relieved by adding lactose or
                     isopropyl-beta-D-thiogalactopyranoside (IPTG)."
     promoter        complement(7512..7542)
                     /label=lac promoter
                     /note="promoter for the E. coli lac operon"
     protein_bind    7557..7578
                     /label=CAP binding site
                     /bound_moiety="E. coli catabolite activator protein"
                     /note="CAP binding activates transcription in the presence
                     of cAMP."
     primer_bind     complement(7695..7712)
                     /label=L4440
                     /note="L4440 vector, forward primer"
     rep_origin      complement(7866..8454)
                     /direction=LEFT
                     /label=ori
                     /note="high-copy-number ColE1/pMB1/pBR322/pUC origin of
                     replication"
     primer_bind     complement(7946..7965)
                     /label=pBR322ori-F
                     /note="pBR322 origin, forward primer"
     CDS             complement(8625..9485)
                     /codon_start=1
                     /gene="bla"
                     /product="beta-lactamase"
                     /label=AmpR
                     /note="confers resistance to ampicillin, carbenicillin, and
                     related antibiotics"
                     /translation="MSIQHFRVALIPFFAAFCLPVFAHPETLVKVKDAEDQLGARVGYI
                     ELDLNSGKILESFRPEERFPMMSTFKVLLCGAVLSRIDAGQEQLGRRIHYSQNDLVEYS
                     PVTEKHLTDGMTVRELCSAAITMSDNTAANLLLTTIGGPKELTAFLHNMGDHVTRLDRW
                     EPELNEAIPNDERDTTMPVAMATTLRKLLTGELLTLASRQQLIDWMEADKVAGPLLRSA
                     LPAGWFIADKSGAGERGSRGIIAALGPDGKPSRIVVIYTTGSQATMDERNRQIAEIGAS
                     LIKHW"
     primer_bind     9248..9267
                     /label=Amp-R
                     /note="Ampicillin resistance gene, reverse primer"
     promoter        complement(9486..9590)
                     /gene="bla"
                     /label=AmpR promoter
     rep_origin      9617..10959
                     /label=2u ori
                     /note="yeast 2u plasmid origin of replication"
     protein_bind    complement(10580..10627)
                     /label=FRT
                     /bound_moiety="FLP recombinase from the Saccharomyces
                     cerevisiae 2u plasmid"
                     /note="FLP-mediated recombination occurs in the 8-bp core
                     sequence TCTAGAAA (Turan and Bode, 2011)."
ORIGIN
        1 atactaagaa accattatta tcatgacatt aacctataaa aataggcgta tcacgaggcc
       61 ctttcgtctc gcgcgtttcg gtgatgacgg tgaaaacctc tgacacatgc agctcccgga
      121 gacggtcaca gcttgtctgt aagcggatgc cgggagcaga caagcccgtc agggcgcgtc
      181 agcgggtgtt ggcgggtgtc ggggctggct taactatgcg gcatcagagc agattgtact
      241 gagagtgcac cataccacct tttcaattca tcattttttt tttattcttt tttttgattt
      301 cggtttcctt gaaatttttt tgattcggta atctccgaac agaaggaaga acgaaggaag
      361 gagcacagac ttagattggt atatatacgc aagcttgcct cgtccccgcc gggtcacccg
      421 gccagcgaca tggaggccca gaataccctc cttgacagtc ttgacgtgcg cagctcaggg
      481 gcatgatgtg actgtcgccc gtacatttag cccatacatc cccatgtata atcatttgca
      541 tccatacatt ttgatggccg cacggcgcga agcaaaaatt acggctcctc gctgcagacc
      601 tgcgagcagg gaaacgctcc cctcacagac gcgttgaatt gtccccacgc cgcgcccctg
      661 tagagaaata taaaaggtta ggatttgcca ctgaggttct tctttcatat acttcctttt
      721 aaaatcttgc taggatacag ttctcacatc acatccgaac ataaacaacc atgggtaagg
      781 aaaagactca cgtttcgagg ccgcgattaa attccaacat ggatgctgat ttatatgggt
      841 ataaatgggc tcgcgataat gtcgggcaat caggtgcgac aatctatcga ttgtacggga
      901 agcccgatgc gccagagttg tttctgaaac atggcaaagg tagcgttgcc aatgatgtta
      961 cagatgagat ggtcagacta aactggctga cggaatttat gcctcttccg accatcaagc
     1021 attttatccg tactcctgat gatgcatggt tactcaccac tgcgatcccc ggcaaaacag
     1081 cattccaggt attagaagaa tatcctgatt caggtgaaaa tattgttgat gcgctggcag
     1141 tgttcctgcg ccggttgcat tcgattcctg tttgtaattg tccttttaac agcgatcgcg
     1201 tatttcgtct cgctcaggcg caatcacgaa tgaataacgg tttggttgat gcgagtgatt
     1261 ttgatgacga gcgtaatggc tggcctgttg aacaagtctg gaaagaaatg cataagcttt
     1321 tgccattctc accggattca gtcgtcactc atggtgattt ctcacttgat aaccttattt
     1381 ttgacgaggg gaaattaata ggttgtattg atgttggacg agtcggaatc gcagaccgat
     1441 accaggatct tgccatccta tggaactgcc tcggtgagtt ttctccttca ttacagaaac
     1501 ggctttttca aaaatatggt attgataatc ctgatatgaa taaattgcag tttcatttga
     1561 tgctcgatga gtttttctaa tcagtactga caataaaaag attcttgttt tcaagaactt
     1621 gtcatttgta tagttttttt atattgtagt tgttctattt taatcaaatg ttagcgtgat
     1681 ttatattttt tttcgcctcg acatcatctg cccagatgcg aagttaagtg cgcagaaagt
     1741 aatatcatgc gtcaatcgta tgtgaatgct ggtcgctata ctgctgtcga ttcgatacta
     1801 acgccgcctc cagtgtcgaa tgatatcgaa ttcagtctac tagtcagttc gagtttatca
     1861 ttatcaatac tgccatttca aagaatacgt aaataattaa tagtagtgat tttcctaact
     1921 ttatttagtc aaaaaattag ccttttaatt ctgctgtaac ccgtacatgc ccaaaatagg
     1981 gggcgggtta cacagaatat ataacatcgt aggtgtctgg gtgaacagtt tattcctggc
     2041 atccactaaa tataatggag cccgcttttt aagctggcat ccagaaaaaa aaagaatccc
     2101 agcaccaaaa tattgttttc ttcaccaacc atcagttcat aggtccattc tcttagcgca
     2161 actacagaga acaggggcac aaacaggcaa aaaacgggca caacctcaat ggagtgatgc
     2221 aacctgcctg gagtaaatga tgacacaagg caattgaccc acgcatgtat ctatctcatt
     2281 ttcttacacc ttctattacc ttctgctctc tctgatttgg aaaaagctga aaaaaaaggt
     2341 tgaaaccagt tccctgaaat tattccccta cttgactaat aagtatataa agacggtagg
     2401 tattgattgt aattctgtaa atctatttct taaacttctt aaattctact tttatagtta
     2461 gtcttttttt tagttttaaa acaccaagaa cttagtttcg aataaacaca cataaacaaa
     2521 caaaagatct gatatggatc gaattagatc tcgccaccat ggacaagaag tattctatcg
     2581 gactggacat cgggactaat agcgtcgggt gggccgtcat cactgacgag tacaaggtgc
     2641 cctctaagaa gttcaaggtg ctcgggaaca ccgaccggca ttccatcaag aaaaatctga
     2701 tcggagctct cctctttgat tcaggggaga ccgctgaagc aacccgcctc aagcggactg
     2761 ctagacggcg gtacaccagg aggaagaacc ggatttgtta ccttcaagag atattctcca
     2821 acgaaatggc aaaggtcgac gacagcttct tccataggct ggaagaatca ttcctcgtgg
     2881 aagaggataa gaagcatgaa cggcatccca tcttcggtaa tatcgtcgac gaggtggcct
     2941 atcacgagaa atacccaacc atctaccatc ttcgcaaaaa gctggtggac tcaaccgaca
     3001 aggcagacct ccggcttatc tacctggccc tggcccacat gattaagttc agaggccact
     3061 tcctgatcga gggcgacctc aatcctgaca atagcgatgt ggataaactg ttcatccagc
     3121 tggtgcagac ttacaaccag ctctttgaag agaaccccat caatgcaagc ggagtcgatg
     3181 ccaaggccat tctgtcagcc cggctgtcaa agagccgcag acttgagaat cttatcgctc
     3241 agctgccggg tgaaaagaaa aatggactgt tcgggaacct gattgctctt tcacttgggc
     3301 tgactcccaa tttcaagtct aatttcgacc tggcagagga tgccaagctg caactgtcca
     3361 aggacaccta tgatgacgat ctcgacaacc tcctggccca gatcggtgac caatacgccg
     3421 accttttcct tgctgctaag aatctttctg acgccatcct gctgtctgac attctccgcg
     3481 tgaacactga aatcaccaag gcccctcttt cagcttcaat gattaagcgg tatgatgagc
     3541 accaccagga cctgaccctg cttaaggcac tcgtccggca gcagcttccg gagaagtaca
     3601 aggaaatctt ctttgaccag tcaaagaatg gatacgccgg ctacatcgac ggaggtgcct
     3661 cccaagagga attttataag tttatcaaac ctatccttga gaagatggac ggcaccgaag
     3721 agctcctcgt gaaactgaat cgggaggatc tgctgcggaa gcagcgcact ttcgacaatg
     3781 ggagcattcc ccaccagatc catcttgggg agcttcacgc catccttcgg cgccaagagg
     3841 acttctaccc ctttcttaag gacaacaggg agaagattga gaaaattctc actttccgca
     3901 tcccctacta cgtgggaccc ctcgccagag gaaatagccg gtttgcttgg atgaccagaa
     3961 agtcagaaga aactatcact ccctggaact tcgaagaggt ggtggacaag ggagccagcg
     4021 ctcagtcatt catcgaacgg atgactaact tcgataagaa cctccccaat gagaaggtcc
     4081 tgccgaaaca ttccctgctc tacgagtact ttaccgtgta caacgagctg accaaggtga
     4141 aatatgtcac cgaagggatg aggaagcccg cattcctgtc aggcgaacaa aagaaggcaa
     4201 ttgtggacct tctgttcaag accaatagaa aggtgaccgt gaagcagctg aaggaggact
     4261 atttcaagaa aattgaatgc ttcgactctg tggagattag cggggtcgaa gatcggttca
     4321 acgcaagcct gggtacctac catgatctgc ttaagatcat caaggacaag gattttctgg
     4381 acaatgagga gaaagaggac atccttgagg acattgtcct gactctcact ctgttcgagg
     4441 accgggaaat gatcgaggag aggcttaaga cctacgccca tctgttcgac gataaagtga
     4501 tgaagcaact taaacggaga agatataccg gatggggacg ccttagccgc aaactcatca
     4561 acggaatccg ggacaaacag agcggaaaga ccattcttga tttccttaag agcgacggat
     4621 tcgctaatcg caacttcatg caacttatcc atgatgattc cctgaccttt aaggaggaca
     4681 tccagaaggc ccaagtgtct ggacaaggtg actcactgca cgagcatatc gcaaatctgg
     4741 ctggttcacc cgctattaag aagggtattc tccagaccgt gaaagtcgtg gacgagctgg
     4801 tcaaggtgat gggtcgccat aaaccagaga acattgtcat cgagatggcc agggaaaacc
     4861 agactaccca gaagggacag aagaacagca gggagcggat gaaaagaatt gaggaaggga
     4921 ttaaggagct cgggtcacag atccttaaag agcacccggt ggaaaacacc cagcttcaga
     4981 atgagaagct ctatctgtac taccttcaaa atggacgcga tatgtatgtg gaccaagagc
     5041 ttgatatcaa caggctctca gactacgacg tggaccacat cgtccctcag agcttcctca
     5101 aagacgactc aattgacaat aaggtgctga ctcgctcaga caagaaccgg ggaaagtcag
     5161 ataacgtgcc ctcagaggaa gtcgtgaaaa agatgaagaa ctattggcgc cagcttctga
     5221 acgcaaagct aatcactcag cggaagttcg acaatctcac taaggctgag aggggcggac
     5281 tgagcgaact ggacaaagca ggattcatta aacggcaact tgtggagact cggcagatta
     5341 ctaaacatgt agcccaaatc cttgactcac gcatgaatac caagtacgac gaaaacgaca
     5401 aacttatccg cgaggtgaag gtgattaccc tgaagtccaa gctggtcagc gatttcagaa
     5461 aggactttca attctacaaa gtgcgggaga tcaataacta tcatcatgct catgacgcat
     5521 atctgaatgc cgtggtggga accgccctaa tcaagaagta cccaaagctg gaaagcgagt
     5581 tcgtgtacgg agactacaag gtctacgacg tgcgcaagat gattgccaaa tctgagcagg
     5641 agatcggaaa ggccaccgca aagtacttct tctacagcaa catcatgaat ttcttcaaga
     5701 ccgaaatcac ccttgcaaac ggtgagatcc ggaagaggcc gctcatcgag actaatgggg
     5761 agactggcga aatcgtgtgg gacaagggca gagatttcgc taccgtgcgc aaagtgcttt
     5821 ctatgcctca agtgaacatc gtgaagaaaa ccgaggtgca aaccggaggc ttttctaagg
     5881 aatcaatcct ccccaagcgc aactccgaca agctcattgc aaggaagaag gattgggacc
     5941 ctaagaagta cggcggattc gattcaccaa ctgtggctta ttctgtcctg gtcgtggcta
     6001 aggtggaaaa aggaaagtct aagaagctca agagcgtgaa ggaactgctg ggtatcacca
     6061 ttatggagcg cagctccttc gagaagaacc caattgactt tctcgaagcc aaaggttaca
     6121 aggaagtcaa gaaggacctt atcatcaagc tcccaaagta tagcctgttc gaactggaga
     6181 atgggcggaa gcggatgctc gcctccgctg gcgaacttca gaagggtaat gagctggctc
     6241 tcccctccaa gtacgtgaat ttcctctacc ttgcaagcca ttacgagaag ctgaagggga
     6301 gccccgagga caacgagcaa aagcaactgt ttgtggagca gcataagcat tatctggacg
     6361 agatcattga gcagatttcc gagttttcta aacgcgtcat tctcgctgat gccaacctcg
     6421 ataaagtcct tagcgcatac aataagcaca gagacaaacc aattcgggag caggctgaga
     6481 atatcatcca cctgttcacc ctcaccaatc ttggtgcccc tgccgcattc aagtacttcg
     6541 acaccaccat cgaccggaaa cgctatacct ccaccaaaga agtgctggac gccaccctca
     6601 tccaccagag catcaccgga ctttacgaaa ctcggattga cctctcacag ctcggagggg
     6661 atgagggagc tcccaagaaa aagcgcaagg taggtagttc cggatcctag actctcgagg
     6721 cgaatttctt atgatttatg atttttatta ttaaataagt tataaaaaaa ataagtgtat
     6781 acaaatttta aagtgactct taggttttaa aacgaaaatt cttattcttg agtaactctt
     6841 tcctgtaggt caggttgctt tctcaggtat agcatgaggt cgctcttatt gaccacacct
     6901 ctaccggcat gccgagcaaa tgcctgcaaa tcgctcccca tttctctaga gcggccgtgg
     6961 tatcgtttag attggcaatt acagtgtctt agctcacatg cttataacta attacatgac
     7021 tcgaagacat aaaaaacaaa aaaagcacca ccgactcggt gccacttttt caagttgata
     7081 acggactagc cttattttaa cttgctattt aaatgcatcg attctgatca tttatctttc
     7141 actgcggaga agtttcgaac gccgaaacat gcgcaccaac tttcacttct acagcgtttg
     7201 accaaaatct tttgaacaga acattgtagg gtgtgaaaaa atgcgcacct ttaccgctag
     7261 cccaagaggg cactacaaaa tctagagttg tacttcaaac gtacatgtaa tcaccttgta
     7321 tatactcgaa agaaaacatc aagtttctgt ataaatatga gtgaaagcat aatcatacat
     7381 tatcttttca aagattgtcc gcggtggagc tccagctttt gttcccttta gtgagggtta
     7441 attgcgcgct tggcgtaatc atggtcatag ctgtttcctg tgtgaaattg ttatccgctc
     7501 acaattccac acaacatacg agccggaagc ataaagtgta aagcctgggg tgcctaatga
     7561 gtgagctaac tcacattaat tgcgttgcgc tcactgcccg ctttccagtc gggaaacctg
     7621 tcgtgccagc tgcattaatg aatcggccaa cgcgcgggga gaggcggttt gcgtattggg
     7681 cgctcttccg cttcctcgct cactgactcg ctgcgctcgg tcgttcggct gcggcgagcg
     7741 gtatcagctc actcaaaggc ggtaatacgg ttatccacag aatcagggga taacgcagga
     7801 aagaacatgt gagcaaaagg ccagcaaaag gccaggaacc gtaaaaaggc cgcgttgctg
     7861 gcgtttttcc ataggctccg cccccctgac gagcatcaca aaaatcgacg ctcaagtcag
     7921 aggtggcgaa acccgacagg actataaaga taccaggcgt ttccccctgg aagctccctc
     7981 gtgcgctctc ctgttccgac cctgccgctt accggatacc tgtccgcctt tctcccttcg
     8041 ggaagcgtgg cgctttctca tagctcacgc tgtaggtatc tcagttcggt gtaggtcgtt
     8101 cgctccaagc tgggctgtgt gcacgaaccc cccgttcagc ccgaccgctg cgccttatcc
     8161 ggtaactatc gtcttgagtc caacccggta agacacgact tatcgccact ggcagcagcc
     8221 actggtaaca ggattagcag agcgaggtat gtaggcggtg ctacagagtt cttgaagtgg
     8281 tggcctaact acggctacac tagaagaaca gtatttggta tctgcgctct gctgaagcca
     8341 gttaccttcg gaaaaagagt tggtagctct tgatccggca aacaaaccac cgctggtagc
     8401 ggtggttttt ttgtttgcaa gcagcagatt acgcgcagaa aaaaaggatc tcaagaagat
     8461 cctttgatct tttctacggg gtctgacgct cagtggaacg aaaactcacg ttaagggatt
     8521 ttggtcatga gattatcaaa aaggatcttc acctagatcc ttttaaatta aaaatgaagt
     8581 tttaaatcaa tctaaagtat atatgagtaa acttggtctg acagttacca atgcttaatc
     8641 agtgaggcac ctatctcagc gatctgtcta tttcgttcat ccatagttgc ctgactcccc
     8701 gtcgtgtaga taactacgat acgggagggc ttaccatctg gccccagtgc tgcaatgata
     8761 ccgcgagacc cacgctcacc ggctccagat ttatcagcaa taaaccagcc agccggaagg
     8821 gccgagcgca gaagtggtcc tgcaacttta tccgcctcca tccagtctat taattgttgc
     8881 cgggaagcta gagtaagtag ttcgccagtt aatagtttgc gcaacgttgt tgccattgct
     8941 acaggcatcg tggtgtcacg ctcgtcgttt ggtatggctt cattcagctc cggttcccaa
     9001 cgatcaaggc gagttacatg atcccccatg ttgtgcaaaa aagcggttag ctccttcggt
     9061 cctccgatcg ttgtcagaag taagttggcc gcagtgttat cactcatggt tatggcagca
     9121 ctgcataatt ctcttactgt catgccatcc gtaagatgct tttctgtgac tggtgagtac
     9181 tcaaccaagt cattctgaga atagtgtatg cggcgaccga gttgctcttg cccggcgtca
     9241 atacgggata ataccgcgcc acatagcaga actttaaaag tgctcatcat tggaaaacgt
     9301 tcttcggggc gaaaactctc aaggatctta ccgctgttga gatccagttc gatgtaaccc
     9361 actcgtgcac ccaactgatc ttcagcatct tttactttca ccagcgtttc tgggtgagca
     9421 aaaacaggaa ggcaaaatgc cgcaaaaaag ggaataaggg cgacacggaa atgttgaata
     9481 ctcatactct tcctttttca atattattga agcatttatc agggttattg tctcatgagc
     9541 ggatacatat ttgaatgtat ttagaaaaat aaacaaatag gggttccgcg cacatttccc
     9601 cgaaaagtgc cacctgaacg aagcatctgt gcttcatttt gtagaacaaa aatgcaacgc
     9661 gagagcgcta atttttcaaa caaagaatct gagctgcatt tttacagaac agaaatgcaa
     9721 cgcgaaagcg ctattttacc aacgaagaat ctgtgcttca tttttgtaaa acaaaaatgc
     9781 aacgcgagag cgctaatttt tcaaacaaag aatctgagct gcatttttac agaacagaaa
     9841 tgcaacgcga gagcgctatt ttaccaacaa agaatctata cttctttttt gttctacaaa
     9901 aatgcatccc gagagcgcta tttttctaac aaagcatctt agattacttt ttttctcctt
     9961 tgtgcgctct ataatgcagt ctcttgataa ctttttgcac tgtaggtccg ttaaggttag
    10021 aagaaggcta ctttggtgtc tattttctct tccataaaaa aagcctgact ccacttcccg
    10081 cgtttactga ttactagcga agctgcgggt gcattttttc aagataaagg catccccgat
    10141 tatattctat accgatgtgg attgcgcata ctttgtgaac agaaagtgat agcgttgatg
    10201 attcttcatt ggtcagaaaa ttatgaacgg tttcttctat tttgtctcta tatactacgt
    10261 ataggaaatg tttacatttt cgtattgttt tcgattcact ctatgaatag ttcttactac
    10321 aatttttttg tctaaagagt aatactagag ataaacataa aaaatgtaga ggtcgagttt
    10381 agatgcaagt tcaaggagcg aaaggtggat gggtaggtta tatagggata tagcacagag
    10441 atatatagca aagagatact tttgagcaat gtttgtggaa gcggtattcg caatatttta
    10501 gtagctcgtt acagtccggt gcgtttttgg ttttttgaaa gtgcgtcttc agagcgcttt
    10561 tggttttcaa aagcgctctg aagttcctat actttctaga gaataggaac ttcggaatag
    10621 gaacttcaaa gcgtttccga aaacgagcgc ttccgaaaat gcaacgcgag ctgcgcacat
    10681 acagctcact gttcacgtcg cacctatatc tgcgtgttgc ctgtatatat atatacatga
    10741 gaagaacggc atagtgcgtg tttatgctta aatgcgtact tatatgcgtc tatttatgta
    10801 ggatgaaagg tagtctagta cctcctgtga tattatccca ttccatgcgg ggtatcgtat
    10861 gcttccttca gcactaccct ttagctgttc tatatgctgc cactcctcaa ttggattagt
    10921 ctcatccttc aatgctatca tttcctttga tattggatc
//
