[The description below was written by a language model from this plasmid's Addgene catalogue record and the feature table of its GenBank file.]
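Description:
pML104-KanMx4 is a yeast CRISPR/Cas9 expression plasmid of about 11 kb built on the pRSII426 backbone, a high-copy episomal shuttle vector. It replicates in Saccharomyces cerevisiae through the 2µ origin (which includes its native FRT site) and in E. coli through a high-copy ColE1/pUC-type origin, with ampicillin resistance (bla) for bacterial selection. It derives from pML104, differing in that the URA3 auxotrophic marker was replaced by Gibson assembly with the kanMX4 cassette: an aminoglycoside phosphotransferase gene flanked by the Ashbya gossypii TEF promoter and terminator. This confers G418 resistance in yeast, so the plasmid can be selected as a dominant drug marker in strains that lack a ura3 mutation, such as prototrophic or wild isolates.

The payload combines both CRISPR components on one plasmid. Streptococcus pyogenes Cas9 is driven by the strong constitutive TDH3 (GAP/GPD) promoter, carries a C-terminal SV40 nuclear localization signal, and is terminated by the ADH1 terminator. The feature table labels only the N-terminal portion of the Cas9 coding sequence, but the annotated span between it and the NLS is consistent with a full-length open reading frame. On the opposite strand, a guide RNA cassette uses the RNA polymerase III-transcribed SNR52 promoter and the SUP4 tRNA terminator, with BclI and SwaI sites for inserting a user-chosen guide sequence. Because BclI cleavage is blocked by dam methylation, the plasmid needs to be prepared from dam-deficient E. coli for guide cloning. The guide scaffold itself is not annotated in the record. The construct is intended for single-plasmid genome editing in yeast after insertion of a target-specific guide.
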