Addgene plasmid #83476: pML104-KanMx4
Purpose: Expresses Cas9 and contains guide RNA expression cassette with BclI-SwaI cloning sites for guide sequence cloning; Contains KanMx4 marker for yeast transformation.
Depositing lab: Patricia Wittkopp. Depositing organization: University of Michigan.
Backbone
  Vector backbone: pRSII426
  Vector type: Yeast Expression
  Selectable markers: Neomycin (select with G418)
Growth in bacteria
  Bacterial resistance: Ampicillin, 100 μg/mL
  Growth temperature: 37°C
  Growth strain: NEB dam-/dcm-
  Growth instructions: Growth in dam- E.coli cells is preferred
  Copy number: High Copy
Gene/Insert
  Gene/Insert name: KanMX4
  Cloning method: Gibson Cloning
  Sequencing primers: 5′ pRS-marker; 3′ F1ori-F
Resource information
  A portion of this plasmid was derived from a plasmid made by: Addgene plasmid #67638 pML104, deposited by John Wyrick
Terms and licenses: Academic/Nonprofit Terms; Industry Terms: Not Available to Industry
Depositor comments: This plasmid is similar to pML104 except that the URA3 marker has been switched for KanMX4 marker using Gibson Assembly. Cloning of guide sequence using BclI-SwaII restriction sites requires growth in dam- E. coli cells.
How to cite: pML104-KanMx4 was a gift from Patricia Wittkopp (Addgene plasmid # 83476 ; http://n2t.net/addgene:83476 ; RRID:Addgene_83476)
