>Addgene plasmid #83476 | pML104-KanMx4 | addgene partial sequence | sequence record 161216 | T3 5'-GCAATTAACCCTCACTAAAGG-3'
AAAGATAATGTATGATTATGCTTTCACTCATATTTATACAGAAACTTGATGTTTTCTTTCGAGTATATAC
AAGGTGATTACATGTACGTTTGAAGTACAACTCTAGATTTTGTAGTGCCCTCTTGGGCTAGCGGTAAAGG
TGCGCATTTTTTCACACCCTACAATGTTCTGTTCAAAAGATTTTGGTCAAACGCTGTAGAAGTGAAAGTT
GGTGCGCATGTTTCGGCGTTCGAAACTTCTCCGCAGTGAAAGATAAATGATCAGAATCGATGCATTTAAA
TAGCAAGTTAAAATAAGGCTAGTCCGTTATCAACTTGAAAAAGTGGCACCGAGTCGGTGGTGCTTTTTTT
GTTTTTTATGTCTTCGAGTCATGTAATTAGTTATAAGCATGTGAGCTAAGACACTGTAATTGCCAATCTA
AACGATACCACGGCCGCTCTAGAGAAATGGGGAGCGATTTGCAGGCATTTGCTCGGCATGCCGGTAGAGG
TGTGGTCAATAAGAGCGACCTCATGCTATACCTGAGAAAGCAACCTGACCTACAGGAAAGAGTTACTCAA
GAATAAGAATTTTCGTTTTAAAACCTAAGAGTCACTTTAAAATTTGTATACACTTATTTTTTTTATAACT
TATTTAATAATAAAAATCATAAATCATAAGAAATTCGCCTCGAGAGTCTAGGATCCGGAACTACCTACCT
TGCGCTTTTTCTTGGGAGCTCCCTCATCCCCTCCGAGCTGTGAGAGGTCAATCCGAGTTTCGTAAAGTCC
GGTGATGCTCTGGTGGATGAGGGTGGCGTCCAGCACTTCTTTGGTGGAGGTATAGCGTTTCCGGTCGATG
GTGGTGTCGAAGTACTTGAATGCGGCAGGGGCACCAAGATTGGTGAGGGTGAACAGGTGGATGATATTCT
CAGCC
