>Addgene plasmid #83476 | pML104-KanMx4 | addgene partial sequence | sequence record 161217 | pRS-marker 5'-cggcatcagagcagattgta-3'
TTCATCATTTTTTTTTTATTCTTTTTTTTGATTTCGGTTTCCTTGAAATTTTTTTGATTCGGTAATCTCC
GAACAGAAGGAAGAACGAAGGAAGGAGCACAGACTTAGATTGGTATATATACGCAAGCTTGCCTCGTCCC
CGCCGGGTCACCCGGCCAGCGACATGGAGGCCCAGAATACCCTCCTTGACAGTCTTGACGTGCGCAGCTC
AGGGGCATGATGTGACTGTCGCCCGTACATTTAGCCCATACATCCCCATGTATAATCATTTGCATCCATA
CATTTTGATGGCCGCACGGCGCGAAGCAAAAATTACGGCTCCTCGCTGCAGACCTGCGAGCAGGGAAACG
CTCCCCTCACAGACGCGTTGAATTGTCCCCACGCCGCGCCCCTGTAGAGAAATATAAAAGGTTAGGATTT
GCCACTGAGGTTCTTCTTTCATATACTTCCTTTTAAAATCTTGCTAGGATACAGTTCTCACATCACATCC
GAACATAAACAACCATGGGTAAGGAAAAGACTCACGTTTCGAGGCCGCGATTAAATTCCAACATGGATGC
TGATTTATATGGGTATAAATGGGCTCGCGATAATGTCGGGCAATCAGGTGCGACAATCTATCGATTGTAC
GGGAAGCCCGATGCGCCAGAGTTGTTTCTGAAACATGGCAAAGGTAGCGTTGCCAATGATGTTACAGATG
AGATGGTCAGACTAAACTGGCTGACGGAATTTATGCCTCTTCCGACCATCAAGCATTTTATCCGTACTCC
TGATGATGCATGGTTACTCACCACTGCGATCCCCGGCAAAACAGCATTCCAGGTATTAGAAGAATATCCT
GATTCAGGTGAAAATATTGTTGATGCGCTGGCAGTGTTCCTGCGCCGGTTGCATTCGATTCCTGTTTGTA
ATTGTCCTTT
